>Addgene plasmid #215545 | B2M-SDMutation-EPG | addgene full sequence | sequence record 425338 | Addgene NGS Result
ACCCGCTGATCAGCCTCGACTGTGCCTTCTAGTTGCCAGCCATCTGTTGTTTGCCCCTCCCCCGTGCCTT
CCTTGACCCTGGAAGGTGCCACTCCCACTGTCCTTTCCTAATAAAATGAGGAAATTGCATCGCATTGTCT
GAGTAGGTGTCATTCTATTCTGGGGGGTGGGGTGGGGCAGGACAGCAAGGGGGAGGATTGGGAAGACAAT
AGCAGGCATGCTGGGGATGCGGTGGGCTCTATGGGCGGCCCTGTCCCTCATAAAAGTTTTGTTACTTTAT
AGAAGAAATTTTGAGTTTTTGTTTTTTTTAATAAATAAATAAACATAAATAAATTGTTTGTTGAATTTAT
TATTAGTATGTAAGTGTAAATATAATAAAACTTAATATCTATTCAAATTAATAAATAAACCTCGATATAC
AGACCGATAAAACACATGCGTCAATTTTACACATGATTATCTTTAACGTACGTCACAATATGATTATCTT
TCTAGGGTTAATATAAGTGGAGGCGTCGCGCTGGCGGGCATTCCTGAAGCTGACAGCATTCGGGCCGAGA
TGTCTCGCTCCGTGGCCTTAGCTGTGCTCGCGCTACTCTCTCTTTCTGGCCTGGAGGCTATCCAGCGCGA
GTCTCTCCTACCCTCCCGCTCTGGTCCTTCCTCTCCCGCTCTGCACCCTCTGTGGCCCTCGCTGTGCTCT
CTCGCTCCGTGACTTCCCTTCTCCAAGTTCTCCTTGGTGGCCCGCCGTGGGGCTAGTCCAGGGCTGGATC
TCGGGGAAGCGGCGGGGTGGCCTGGGAGTGGGGAAGGGGGTGCGCACCCGGGACGCGCGCTACTTGCCCC
TTTCGGCGGGGAGCAGGGGAGACCTTTGGCCTACGGCGACGGGAGGGTCGGGACAAAGTTTAGGGCGTCG
ATAAGCGTCAGAGCGCCGAGGTTGGGGGAGGGTTTCTCTTCCGCTCTTTCGCGGGGCCTCTGGCTCCCCC
AGCGCAGCTGGAGTGGGGGACGGGTAGGCTCGTCCCAAAGGCGCGGCGCTGAGGTTTGTGAACGCGTGGA
GGGGCGCTTGGGGTCTGGGGGAGGCGTCGCCCGGGTAAGCCTGTCTGCTGCGGCTCTGCTTCCCTTAGAC
TGGAGAGCTGTGGACTTCGTCTAGGCGCCCGCTAAGTTCGCATGTCCGAATTCCATGTGAGCAAAAGGCC
AGCAAAAGGCCAGGAACCGTAAAAAGGCCGCGTTGCTGGCGTTTTTCCATAGGCTCCGCCCCCCTGACGA
GCATCACGAAAATCGACGCTCAAGTCAGAGGTGGCGAAACCCGACAGGACTATAAAGATACCAGGCGTTT
CCCCCTGGAAGCTCCCTCGTGCGCTCTCCTGTTCCGACCCTGCCGCTTACCGGATACCTGTCCGCCTTTC
TCCCTTCGGGAAGCGTGGCGCTTTCTCATAGCTCACGCTGTAGGTATCTCAGTTCGGTGTAGGTCGTTCG
CTCCAAGCTGGGCTGTGTGCACGAACCCCCCGTTCAGCCCGACCGCTGCGCCTTATCCGGTAACTATCGT
CTTGAGTCCAACCCGGTAAGACACGACTTATCGCCACTGGCAGCAGCCACTGGTAACAGGATTAGCAGAG
CGAGGTATGTAGGCGGTGCTACAGAGTTCTTGAAGTGGTGGCCTAACTACGGCTACACTAGAAGAACAGT
ATTTGGTATCTGCGCTCTGCTGAAGCCAGTTACCTTCGGAAAAAGAGTTGGTAGCTCTTGATCCGGCAAA
CAAACCACCGCTGGTAGCGGTGGTTTTTTTGTTTGCAAGCAGCAGATTACGCGCAGAAAAAAAGGATCTC
AAGAAGATCCTTTGATCTTTTCTACGGGGTCTGACGCTCAGTGGAACGAAAACTCACGTTAAGGGATTTT
GGTCATGAGATTATCAAAAAGGATCTTCACCTAGATCCTTTTAAATTAAAAATGAAGTTTTAAATCAATC
TAAAGTATATATGAGTAAACTTGGTCTGACAGTTACCAATGCTTAATCAGTGAGGCACCTATCTCAGCGA
TCTGTCTATTTCGTTCATCCATAGTTGCCTGACTCCCCGTCGTGTAGATAACTACGATACGGGAGGGCTT
ACCATCTGGCCCCAGTGCTGCAATGATACCGCGAGACCCACGCTCACCGGCTCCAGATTTATCAGCAATA
AACCAGCCAGCCGGAAGGGCCGAGCGCAGAAGTGGTCCTGCAACTTTATCCGCCTCCATCCAGTCTATTA
ATTGTTGCCGGGAAGCTAGAGTAAGTAGTTCGCCAGTTAATAGTTTGCGCAACGTTGTTGCCATTGCTAC
AGGCATCGTGGTGTCACGCTCGTCGTTTGGTATGGCTTCATTCAGCTCCGGTTCCCAACGATCAAGGCGA
GTTACATGATCCCCCATGTTGTGCAAAAAAGCGGTTAGCTCCTTCGGTCCTCCGATCGTTGTCAGAAGTA
AGTTGGCCGCAGTGTTATCACTCATGGTTATGGCAGCACTGCATAATTCTCTTACTGTCATGCCATCCGT
AAGATGCTTTTCTGTGACTGGTGAGTACTCAACCAAGTCATTCTGAGAATAGTGTATGCGGCGACCGAGT
TGCTCTTGCCCGGCGTCAATACGGGATAATACCGCGCCACATAGCAGAACTTTAAAAGTGCTCATCATTG
GAAAACGTTCTTCGGGGCGAAAACTCTCAAGGATCTTACCGCTGTTGAGATCCAGTTCGATGTAACCCAC
TCGTGCACCCAACTGATCTTCAGCATCTTTTACTTTCACCAGCGTTTCTGGGTGAGCAAAAACAGGAAGG
CAAAATGCCGCAAAAAAGGGAATAAGGGCGACACGGAAATGTTGAATACTCATACTCTTCCTTTTTCAAT
ATTATTGAAGCATTTATCAGGGTTATTGTCTCATGAGCGGATACATATTTGAATGTATTTAGAAAAATAA
ACAAATAGGGGTTCCGCGCACATTTCCCCGAAAAGTGCCACCTGACGTCTAAGAAACCATTATTATCATG
ACATTAACCTATAAAAATAGGCGTATCACGAGGCCCTTTCGTCGGCGCGGGTACCCACTAAAATTGCCGA
GCCCTTTGTCTTCCAGTGTCTAAAATATTAATGTCAATGGAATCAGGCCAGAGTTTGAATTCTAGTCTCT
TAGCCTTTGTTTCCCCTGTCCATAAAATGAATGGGGGTAATTCTTTCCTCCTACAGTTTATTTATATATT
CACTAATTCATTCATTCATCCATCCATTCGTTCATTCGGTTTACTGAGTACCTACTATGTGCCAGCCCCT
GTTCTAGGGTGGAAACTAAGAGAATGATGTACCTAGAGGGCGCTGGAAGCTCTAAAGCCCTAGCAGTTAC
TGCTTTTACTATTAGTGGTCGTTTTTTTCTCCCCCCCGCCCCCCGACAAATCAACAGAACAAAGAAAATT
ACCTAAACAGCAAGGACATAGGGAGGAACTTCTTGGCACAGAACTTTCCAAACACTTTTTCCTGAAGGGA
TACAAGAAGCAAGAAAGGTACTCTTTCACTAGGACCTTCTCTGAGCTGTCCTCAGGATGCTTTTGGGACT
ATTTTTCTTACCCAGAGAATGGAGAAACCCTGCAGGGAATTCCCAAGCTGTAGTTATAAACAGAAGTTCT
CCTTCTGCTAGGTAGCATTCAAAGATCTTAATCTTCTGGGTTTCCGTTTTCTCGAATGAAAAATGCAGGT
CCGAGCAGTTAACTGGCGGGGGCACCATTAGCAAGTCACTTAGCATCTCTGGGGCCAGTCTGCAAAGCGA
GGGGGCAGCCTTAATGTGCCTCCAGCCTGAAGTCCTAGAATGAGCGCCCGGTGTCCCAAGCTGGGGCGCG
CACCCCAGATCGGAGGGCGCCGATGTACAGACAGCAAACTCACCCAGTCTAGTGCATGCCTTCTTAAACA
TCACGAGACTCTAAGAAAAGGAAACTGAAAACGGGAAAGTCCCTCTCTCTAACCTGGCACTGCGTCGCTG
GCTTGGAGACAGGTGACGGTCCCTGCGGGCCTTGTCCTGATTGGCTGGGCACGCGTTTAACCCTAGAAAG
ATAGTCTGCGTAAAATTGACGCATGCATTCTTGAAATATTGCTCTCTCTTTCTAAATAGCGCGAATCCGT
CGCTGTGCATTTAGGACATCTCAGTCGCCGCTTGGAGCTCCCGTGAGGCGTGCTTGTCAATGCGGTAAGT
GTCACTGATTTTGAACTATAACGACCGCGTGAGTCAAAATGACGCATGATTATCTTTTACGTGACTTTTA
AGATTTAACTCATACGATAATTATATTGTTATTTCATGTTCTACTTACGTGATAACTTATTATATATATA
TTTTCTTGTTATAGATATCAGGGACAGCCATCATCAACTTTGTATAGAAAAGTTGGGCTCCGGTGCCCGT
CAGTGGGCAGAGCGCACATCGCCCACAGTCCCCGAGAAGTTGGGGGGAGGGGTCGGCAATTGAACCGGTG
CCTAGAGAAGGTGGCGCGGGGTAAACTGGGAAAGTGATGTCGTGTACTGGCTCCGCCTTTTTCCCGAGGG
TGGGGGAGAACCGTATATAAGTGCAGTAGTCGCCGTGAACGTTCTTTTTCGCAACGGGTTTGCCGCCAGA
ACACAGGTAAGTGCCGTGTGTGGTTCCCGCGGGCCTGGCCTCTTTACGGGTTATGGCCCTTGCGTGCCTT
GAATTACTTCCACCTGGCTGCAGTACGTGATTCTTGATCCCGAGCTTCGGGTTGGAAGTGGGTGGGAGAG
TTCGAGGCCTTGCGCTTAAGGAGCCCCTTCGCCTCGTGCTTGAGTTGAGGCCTGGCCTGGGCGCTGGGGC
CGCCGCGTGCGAATCTGGTGGCACCTTCGCGCCTGTCTCGCTGCTTTCGATAAGTCTCTAGCCATTTAAA
ATTTTTGATGACCTGCTGCGACGCTTTTTTTCTGGCAAGATAGTCTTGTAAATGCGGGCCAAGATCTGCA
CACTGGTATTTCGGTTTTTGGGGCCGCGGGCGGCGACGGGGCCCGTGCGTCCCAGCGCACATGTTCGGCG
AGGCGGGGCCTGCGAGCGCGGCCACCGAGAATCGGACGGGGGTAGTCTCAAGCTGGCCGGCCTGCTCTGG
TGCCTGGTCTCGCGCCGCCGTGTATCGCCCCGCCCTGGGCGGCAAGGCTGGCCCGGTCGGCACCAGTTGC
GTGAGCGGAAAGATGGCCGCTTCCCGGCCCTGCTGCAGGGAGCTCAAAATGGAGGACGCGGCGCTCGGGA
GAGCGGGCGGGTGAGTCACCCACACAAAGGAAAAGGGCCTTTCCGTCCTCAGCCGTCGCTTCATGTGACT
CCACGGAGTACCGGGCGCCGTCCAGGCACCTCGATTAGTTCTCGAGCTTTTGGAGTACGTCGTCTTTAGG
TTGGGGGGAGGGGTTTTATGCGATGGAGTTTCCCCACACTGAGTGGGTGGAGACTGAAGTTAGGCCAGCT
TGGCACTTGATGTAATTCTCCTTGGAATTTGCCCTTTTTGAGTTTGGATCTTGGTTCATTCTCAAGCCTC
AGACAGTGGTTCAAAGTTTTTTTCTTCCATTTCAGGTGTCGTGAAAGCTTACCATGACCGAGTACAAGCC
CACGGTGCGCCTCGCCACCCGCGACGACGTCCCCAGGGCCGTACGCACCCTCGCCGCCGCGTTCGCCGAC
TACCCCGCCACGCGCCACACCGTCGATCCGGACCGCCACATCGAGCGGGTCACCGAGCTGCAAGAACTCT
TCCTCACGCGCGTCGGGCTCGACATCGGCAAGGTGTGGGTCGCGGACGACGGCGCCGCGGTGGCGGTCTG
GACCACGCCGGAGAGCGTCGAAGCGGGGGCGGTGTTCGCCGAGATCGGCCCGCGCATGGCCGAGTTGAGC
GGTTCCCGGCTGGCCGCGCAGCAACAGATGGAAGGCCTCCTGGCGCCGCACCGGCCCAAGGAGCCCGCGT
GGTTCCTGGCCACCGTCGGCGTCTCGCCCGACCACCAGGGCAAGGGTCTGGGCAGCGCCGTCGTGCTCCC
CGGAGTGGAGGCGGCCGAGCGCGCCGGGGTGCCCGCCTTCCTGGAGACCTCCGCGCCCCACAACCTCCCC
TTCTACGAGCGGCTCGGCTTCACCGTCACCGCCGACGTCGAGGTGCCCGAAGGACCGCGCACCTGGTGCA
TGACCCGCAAGCCCGGTGCCGCTAGCGCCACTAACTTCTCCCTGTTGAAACAAGCAGGGGATGTCGAAGA
GAATCCCGGGCCAATGGTGAGCAAGGGCGAGGAGCTGTTCACCGGGGTGGTGCCCATCCTGGTCGAGCTG
GACGGCGACGTAAACGGCCACAAGTTCAGCGTGTCCGGCGAGGGCGAGGGCGATGCCACCTACGGCAAGC
TGACCCTGAAGTTCATCTGCACCACCGGCAAGCTGCCCGTGCCCTGGCCCACCCTCGTGACCACCCTGAC
CTACGGCGTGCAGTGCTTCAGCCGCTACCCCGACCACATGAAGCAGCACGACTTCTTCAAGTCCGCCATG
CCCGAAGGCTACGTCCAGGAGCGCACCATCTTCTTCAAGGACGACGGCAACTACAAGACCCGCGCCGAGG
TGAAGTTCGAGGGCGACACCCTGGTGAACCGCATCGAGCTGAAGGGCATCGACTTCAAGGAGGACGGCAA
CATCCTGGGGCACAAGCTGGAGTACAACTACAACAGCCACAACGTCTATATCATGGCCGACAAGCAGAAG
AACGGCATCAAGGTGAACTTCAAGATCCGCCACAACATCGAGGACGGCAGCGTGCAGCTCGCCGACCACT
ACCAGCAGAACACCCCCATCGGCGACGGCCCCGTGCTGCTGCCCGACAACCACTACCTGAGCACCCAGTC
CGCCCTGAGCAAAGACCCCAACGAGAAGCGCGATCACATGGTCCTGCTGGAGTTCGTGACCGCCGCCGGG
ATCACTCTCGGCATGGACGAGCTGTACAAGTAACTCGAGTCTAGAGGGCCCGTTTAA
Features (pLannotate 1.2.2; 11 found; start..end, strand, type, name):
     20..244     +  polyA_signal   bGH poly(A) signal: bovine growth hormone polyadenylation signal
    560..628     +  CDS            B2M (fragment): B2MG_HUMAN - Experimental evidence at protein level: Swiss-Prot protein existence level 1. Component of the class I major histocompatibility complex (MHC). Involved in the presentation of peptide antigens to the immune system. Exogenously applied M.tuberculosis EsxA or EsxA-EsxB (or EsxA expressed in host) binds B2M and decreases its export to the cell surface (total protein levels do not change), probably leading to defects in class I antigen presentation (PubMed:25356553). From Homo sapiens (Human).
   1234..1822    -  rep_origin     ori: high-copy-number ColE1/pMB1/pBR322/pUC origin of replication
   1993..2853    -  CDS            AmpR: β-lactamase; bla; confers resistance to ampicillin, carbenicillin, and related antibiotics
   2854..2958    -  promoter       AmpR promoter: bla
   4375..4395    +  protein_bind   attB4: mutant version of attB; core recombination site for the Gateway® BP reaction BP Clonase™
   4415..4626    +  promoter       EF-1α core promoter: core promoter for human elongation factor EF-1α
   4627..4736    +  intron         EF-1α intron A (fragment): intron upstream of the start codon of human EF-1α
   5362..5565    +  intron         EF-1α intron A: truncated intron upstream of the start codon of human EF-1α
   5584..6180    +  CDS            PuroR (fragment): puromycin N-acetyltransferase; pac from Streptomyces; confers resistance to puromycin
   6244..6963    +  CDS            EGFP: the original enhanced GFP (Yang et al., 1996) mammalian codon-optimized
