[The description below was written by a language model from this plasmid's Addgene catalogue record and pLannotate feature annotations shown in this document.]
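Description:
B2M-SDMutation-EPG is a homology-directed repair donor plasmid built on the pUC19 backbone and used alongside CRISPR cutting to knock out human B2M, the beta-2-microglobulin component of MHC class I. It is maintained in E. coli through the high-copy ColE1/pUC origin and selected with ampicillin via the β-lactamase gene and its native promoter. The plasmid itself carries no annotated nuclease or guide RNA expression unit, so it serves only as the repair template.

The payload consists of left and right homology arms from the human B2M locus flanking a selection cassette, assembled by Gibson cloning. The right arm carries a T-to-C change at the second base of the first intron. This destroys the splice donor, so correct processing of the B2M transcript is prevented without deleting coding sequence. A short annotated B2M coding fragment downstream of the cassette is consistent with exon sequence lying in that arm. The cassette is driven by the human EF-1α promoter with its intron A, annotated here as a core promoter plus intron fragments. It expresses puromycin N-acetyltransferase followed by EGFP and ends in a bovine growth hormone polyadenylation signal. The feature table does not annotate the element linking PuroR and EGFP. An attB4 Gateway-type site sits just upstream of the promoter.

The dual drug-and-fluorescence marker allows enrichment of correctly targeted cells. The associated publication describes scarless genome editing of human pluripotent stem cells using orthogonal selective reporters. The depositor notes an unintended G-to-T substitution in the left homology arm. The stated insert size is much smaller than the arms plus cassette seen in the full sequence, so it probably does not cover the whole payload.
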