Addgene plasmid #215545: B2M-SDMutation-EPG
Purpose: Donor plasmid to introduce splice donor mutation on the first intron of human B2M locus to mediate knock-out
Depositing lab: Kai Wang. Depositing organization: Peking University Health Science Center. Publication: Protocol for scarless genome editing of human pluripotent stem cell based on orthogonal selective reporters. Zhao Y, Pan Z, Hong Z, Sun M, Hong Y, Peng X, Li X, Wang X, Wang K. STAR Protoc. 2024 May 23;5(2):103084. doi: 10.1016/j.xpro.2024.103084. PubMed 38787727.
Backbone
  Vector backbone: pUC19
  Vector type: CRISPR
Growth in bacteria
  Bacterial resistance: Ampicillin, 100 μg/mL
  Growth temperature: 37°C
  Growth strain: DH5alpha
  Copy number: High Copy
Gene/Insert
  Gene/Insert name: B2M homologous recombination arms (Mutation on right HA) and EF1alpha-drived puromycin-GFP selection cassette
  Species: H. sapiens (human)
  Insert size (bp): 1647
  Mutation: The second base of the first intron of B2M (From T to C)
  Entrez Gene: B2M (a.k.a. IMD43)
  Cloning method: Gibson Cloning
Terms and licenses: Academic/Nonprofit Terms; Industry Terms: Not Available to Industry
Depositor comments: A G to T mutation at nt 663 was found on the left HA.
How to cite: B2M-SDMutation-EPG was a gift from Kai Wang (Addgene plasmid # 215545 ; http://n2t.net/addgene:215545 ; RRID:Addgene_215545)
